Addgene plasmid #159658: pX458-Ef1a-Cas9-GFP (gRNA: Ascl1-3)
Purpose: CRISPR/Cas9 expressing plasmid containing the gRNA targeting mouse Ascl1.
Depositing lab: Joseph Brzezinski. Depositing organization: University of Colorado Denver and Anschutz Medical Campus. Publication: Initiation of Otx2 expression in the developing mouse retina requires a unique enhancer and either Ascl1 or Neurog2 activity. Kaufman ML, Goodson NB, Park KU, Schwanke M, Office E, Schneider SR, Abraham J, Hensley A, Jones KL, Brzezinski JA. Development. 2021 Jun 15;148(12). pii: 269198. doi: 10.1242/dev.199399. Epub 2021 Jun 18. PubMed 34143204.
Backbone
  Vector backbone: PX460
  Vector type: CRISPR
  Selectable markers: GFP
Growth in bacteria
  Bacterial resistance: Ampicillin, 100 μg/mL
  Growth temperature: 37°C
  Growth strain: NEB Stable
  Copy number: High Copy
Gene/Insert
  Gene/Insert name: hSpCas9
  gRNA/shRNA sequence: unspecified
  Species: S. pyogenes
  Promoter: Ef1a
  Cloning method: Gateway Cloning
Terms and licenses: Academic/Nonprofit Terms; Industry Terms: Not Available to Industry
How to cite: pX458-Ef1a-Cas9-GFP (gRNA: Ascl1-3) was a gift from Joseph Brzezinski (Addgene plasmid # 159658 ; http://n2t.net/addgene:159658 ; RRID:Addgene_159658)
