[The description below was written by a language model from this plasmid's Addgene catalogue record and pLannotate feature annotations shown in this document.]
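Description:
pX458-Ef1a-Cas9-GFP (gRNA: Ascl1-3) is an all-in-one mammalian CRISPR/Cas9 expression plasmid of about 9.8 kb that carries both the nuclease and a guide RNA directed against mouse Ascl1. The name points to the pX458 family, although the catalogue lists the backbone as PX460, a discrepancy the record does not resolve. It is maintained in E. coli as a high-copy plasmid through a ColE1/pUC-type origin and selected with ampicillin via the β-lactamase gene; an f1 phage origin is also present. There is no mammalian drug-resistance marker, and GFP fluorescence is the only means listed for identifying or sorting transfected cells.

The main expression unit is driven by the human EF-1α core promoter with portions of its intron A, which generally supports strong, broad expression in mammalian cells. It directs a contiguous Streptococcus pyogenes Cas9 coding sequence (annotated by the software as adjoining N- and C-terminal portions), followed by a nucleoplasmin bipartite nuclear localization signal, then EGFP, and terminated by the bGH polyadenylation signal. A short unannotated gap separates the NLS from EGFP; the feature table does not say what linker lies there. Separately, a human U6 RNA polymerase III promoter sits just upstream of the S. pyogenes gRNA scaffold, with a short interval between them consistent with the Ascl1-targeting spacer, whose sequence the record leaves unspecified. A second scaffold fragment follows. A single AAV2 ITR is annotated downstream of the polyA signal, probably a backbone remnant, since one ITR would not suffice for AAV packaging. The associated work concerns Ascl1 and Neurog2 in Otx2 expression in the developing mouse retina, consistent with use for disrupting Ascl1 and tracking targeted cells by GFP.
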