Features (pLannotate 1.2.2; 19 found; start..end, strand, type, name):
    148..359     +  promoter       EF-1α core promoter: core promoter for human elongation factor EF-1α
    360..473     +  intron         EF-1α intron A (fragment): intron upstream of the start codon of human EF-1α
   1099..1302    +  intron         EF-1α intron A: truncated intron upstream of the start codon of human EF-1α
   1443..3044    +  CDS            Cas9(N): N-terminal portion of Streptococcus pyogenes Cas9 (Zetsche et al., 2015)
   3045..5543    +  CDS            Cas9(C): C-terminal portion of Streptococcus pyogenes Cas9 (Zetsche et al., 2015)
   5544..5591    +  CDS            nucleoplasmin NLS: bipartite nuclear localization signal from nucleoplasmin
   5661..6374    +  CDS            EGFP: EGFP is a basic (constitutively fluorescent) green fluorescent protein published in 1996, derived from Aequorea victoria. It is reported to be a rapidly-maturing weak dimer with moderate acid sensitivity.
   6408..6519    +  polyA_signal   bGH poly(A) signal: bovine growth hormone polyadenylation signal
   6624..6764    +  repeat_region  AAV2 ITR: inverted terminal repeat of adeno-associated virus serotype 2 inverted
   6769..6820    -  misc_feature   bom (fragment): basis of mobility region from pBR322
   6839..7294    +  rep_origin     f1 ori (sequence partly withheld): f1 bacteriophage origin of replication; arrow indicates direction of (+) strand synthesis
   7295..7344    -  misc_feature   bom (fragment): basis of mobility region from pBR322
   7446..7481    -  CDS            rop (fragment): Rop protein, which maintains plasmids at low copy number; rop
   7576..7680    +  promoter       AmpR promoter: bla
   7681..8541    +  CDS            AmpR: β-lactamase; bla; confers resistance to ampicillin, carbenicillin, and related antibiotics
   8712..9300    +  rep_origin     ori: high-copy-number ColE1/pMB1/pBR322/pUC origin of replication
   9362..9602    +  promoter       U6 promoter: RNA polymerase III promoter for human U6 snRNA
   9632..9707    +  misc_RNA       gRNA scaffold: guide RNA scaffold for the Streptococcus pyogenes CRISPR/Cas9 system
   9714..9757    +  misc_RNA       gRNA scaffold (fragment): guide RNA scaffold for the Streptococcus pyogenes CRISPR/Cas9 system
>Addgene plasmid #159658 | pX458-Ef1a-Cas9-GFP (gRNA: Ascl1-3) | addgene full sequence | sequence record 328124 | Addgene NGS Result
CCCCTGCCTTGGGGAATCCCAGGGACCGTCGTTAAACTCCCACTAACGTAGAACCCAGAGATCGCTGCGT
TCCCGCCCCCTCACCCGCCCGCTCTCGTCATCACTGAGGTGGAGAAGAGCATGCGTGAGGCTCCGGTGCC
CGTCAGTGGGCAGAGCGCACATCGCCCACAGTCCCCGAGAAGTTGGGGGGAGGGGTCGGCAATTGAACCG
GTGCCTAGAGAAGGTGGCGCGGGGTAAACTGGGAAAGTGATGTCGTGTACTGGCTCCGCCTTTTTCCCGA
GGGTGGGGGAGAACCGTATATAAGTGCAGTAGTCGCCGTGAACGTTCTTTTTCGCAACGGGTTTGCCGCC
AGAACACAGGTAAGTGCCGTGTGTGGTTCCCGCGGGCCTGGCCTCTTTACGGGTTATGGCCCTTGCGTGC
CTTGAATTACTTCCACGCCCCTGGCTGCAGTACGTGATTCTTGATCCCGAGCTTCGGGTTGGAAGTGGGT
GGGAGAGTTCGAGGCCTTGCGCTTAAGGAGCCCCTTCGCCTCGTGCTTGAGTTGAGGCCTGGCTTGGGCG
CTGGGGCCGCCGCGTGCGAATCTGGTGGCACCTTCGCGCCTGTCTCGCTGCTTTCGATAAGTCTCTAGCC
ATTTAAAATTTTTGATGACCTGCTGCGACGCTTTTTTTCTGGCAAGATAGTCTTGTAAATGCGGGCCAAG
ATCTGCACACTGGTATTTCGGTTTTTGGGGCCGCGGGCGGCGACGGGGCCCGTGCGTCCCAGCGCACATG
TTCGGCGAGGCGGGGCCTGCGAGCGCGGCCACCGAGAATCGGACGGGGGTAGTCTCAAGCTGGCCGGCCT
GCTCTGGTGCCTGGCCTCGCGCCGCCGTGTATCGCCCCGCCCTGGGCGGCAAGGCTGGCCCGGTCGGCAC
CAGTTGCGTGAGCGGAAAGATGGCCGCTTCCCGGCCCTGCTGCAGGGAGCTCAAAATGGAGGACGCGGCG
CTCGGGAGAGCGGGCGGGTGAGTCACCCACACAAAGGAAAAGGGCCTTTCCGTCCTCAGCCGTCGCTTCA
TGTGACTCCACGGAGTACCGGGCGCCGTCCAGGCACCTCGATTAGTTCTCGAGCTTTTGGAGTACGTCGT
CTTTAGGTTGGGGGGAGGGGTTTTATGCGATGGAGTTTCCCCACACTGAGTGGGTGGAGACTGAAGTTAG
GCCAGCTTGGCACTTGATGTAATTCTCCTTGGAATTTGCCCTTTTTGAGTTTGGATCTTGGTTCATTCTC
AAGCCTCAGACAGTGGTTCAAAGTTTTTTTCTTCCATTTCAGGTGTCGTGACCGGTGCCACCATGGACTA
TAAGGACCACGACGGAGACTACAAGGATCATGATATTGATTACAAAGACGATGACGATAAGATGGCCCCA
AAGAAGAAGCGGAAGGTCGGTATCCACGGAGTCCCAGCAGCCGACAAGAAGTACAGCATCGGCCTGGACA
TCGGCACCAACTCTGTGGGCTGGGCCGTGATCACCGACGAGTACAAGGTGCCCAGCAAGAAATTCAAGGT
GCTGGGCAACACCGACCGGCACAGCATCAAGAAGAACCTGATCGGAGCCCTGCTGTTCGACAGCGGCGAA
ACAGCCGAGGCCACCCGGCTGAAGAGAACCGCCAGAAGAAGATACACCAGACGGAAGAACCGGATCTGCT
ATCTGCAAGAGATCTTCAGCAACGAGATGGCCAAGGTGGACGACAGCTTCTTCCACAGACTGGAAGAGTC
CTTCCTGGTGGAAGAGGATAAGAAGCACGAGCGGCACCCCATCTTCGGCAACATCGTGGACGAGGTGGCC
TACCACGAGAAGTACCCCACCATCTACCACCTGAGAAAGAAACTGGTGGACAGCACCGACAAGGCCGACC
TGCGGCTGATCTATCTGGCCCTGGCCCACATGATCAAGTTCCGGGGCCACTTCCTGATCGAGGGCGACCT
GAACCCCGACAACAGCGACGTGGACAAGCTGTTCATCCAGCTGGTGCAGACCTACAACCAGCTGTTCGAG
GAAAACCCCATCAACGCCAGCGGCGTGGACGCCAAGGCCATCCTGTCTGCCAGACTGAGCAAGAGCAGAC
GGCTGGAAAATCTGATCGCCCAGCTGCCCGGCGAGAAGAAGAATGGCCTGTTCGGAAACCTGATTGCCCT
GAGCCTGGGCCTGACCCCCAACTTCAAGAGCAACTTCGACCTGGCCGAGGATGCCAAACTGCAGCTGAGC
AAGGACACCTACGACGACGACCTGGACAACCTGCTGGCCCAGATCGGCGACCAGTACGCCGACCTGTTTC
TGGCCGCCAAGAACCTGTCCGACGCCATCCTGCTGAGCGACATCCTGAGAGTGAACACCGAGATCACCAA
GGCCCCCCTGAGCGCCTCTATGATCAAGAGATACGACGAGCACCACCAGGACCTGACCCTGCTGAAAGCT
CTCGTGCGGCAGCAGCTGCCTGAGAAGTACAAAGAGATTTTCTTCGACCAGAGCAAGAACGGCTACGCCG
GCTACATTGACGGCGGAGCCAGCCAGGAAGAGTTCTACAAGTTCATCAAGCCCATCCTGGAAAAGATGGA
CGGCACCGAGGAACTGCTCGTGAAGCTGAACAGAGAGGACCTGCTGCGGAAGCAGCGGACCTTCGACAAC
GGCAGCATCCCCCACCAGATCCACCTGGGAGAGCTGCACGCCATTCTGCGGCGGCAGGAAGATTTTTACC
CATTCCTGAAGGACAACCGGGAAAAGATCGAGAAGATCCTGACCTTCCGCATCCCCTACTACGTGGGCCC
TCTGGCCAGGGGAAACAGCAGATTCGCCTGGATGACCAGAAAGAGCGAGGAAACCATCACCCCCTGGAAC
TTCGAGGAAGTGGTGGACAAGGGCGCTTCCGCCCAGAGCTTCATCGAGCGGATGACCAACTTCGATAAGA
ACCTGCCCAACGAGAAGGTGCTGCCCAAGCACAGCCTGCTGTACGAGTACTTCACCGTGTATAACGAGCT
GACCAAAGTGAAATACGTGACCGAGGGAATGAGAAAGCCCGCCTTCCTGAGCGGCGAGCAGAAAAAGGCC
ATCGTGGACCTGCTGTTCAAGACCAACCGGAAAGTGACCGTGAAGCAGCTGAAAGAGGACTACTTCAAGA
AAATCGAGTGCTTCGACTCCGTGGAAATCTCCGGCGTGGAAGATCGGTTCAACGCCTCCCTGGGCACATA
CCACGATCTGCTGAAAATTATCAAGGACAAGGACTTCCTGGACAATGAGGAAAACGAGGACATTCTGGAA
GATATCGTGCTGACCCTGACACTGTTTGAGGACAGAGAGATGATCGAGGAACGGCTGAAAACCTATGCCC
ACCTGTTCGACGACAAAGTGATGAAGCAGCTGAAGCGGCGGAGATACACCGGCTGGGGCAGGCTGAGCCG
GAAGCTGATCAACGGCATCCGGGACAAGCAGTCCGGCAAGACAATCCTGGATTTCCTGAAGTCCGACGGC
TTCGCCAACAGAAACTTCATGCAGCTGATCCACGACGACAGCCTGACCTTTAAAGAGGACATCCAGAAAG
CCCAGGTGTCCGGCCAGGGCGATAGCCTGCACGAGCACATTGCCAATCTGGCCGGCAGCCCCGCCATTAA
GAAGGGCATCCTGCAGACAGTGAAGGTGGTGGACGAGCTCGTGAAAGTGATGGGCCGGCACAAGCCCGAG
AACATCGTGATCGAAATGGCCAGAGAGAACCAGACCACCCAGAAGGGACAGAAGAACAGCCGCGAGAGAA
TGAAGCGGATCGAAGAGGGCATCAAAGAGCTGGGCAGCCAGATCCTGAAAGAACACCCCGTGGAAAACAC
CCAGCTGCAGAACGAGAAGCTGTACCTGTACTACCTGCAGAATGGGCGGGATATGTACGTGGACCAGGAA
CTGGACATCAACCGGCTGTCCGACTACGATGTGGACCATATCGTGCCTCAGAGCTTTCTGAAGGACGACT
CCATCGACAACAAGGTGCTGACCAGAAGCGACAAGAACCGGGGCAAGAGCGACAACGTGCCCTCCGAAGA
GGTCGTGAAGAAGATGAAGAACTACTGGCGGCAGCTGCTGAACGCCAAGCTGATTACCCAGAGAAAGTTC
GACAATCTGACCAAGGCCGAGAGAGGCGGCCTGAGCGAACTGGATAAGGCCGGCTTCATCAAGAGACAGC
TGGTGGAAACCCGGCAGATCACAAAGCACGTGGCACAGATCCTGGACTCCCGGATGAACACTAAGTACGA
CGAGAATGACAAGCTGATCCGGGAAGTGAAAGTGATCACCCTGAAGTCCAAGCTGGTGTCCGATTTCCGG
AAGGATTTCCAGTTTTACAAAGTGCGCGAGATCAACAACTACCACCACGCCCACGACGCCTACCTGAACG
CCGTCGTGGGAACCGCCCTGATCAAAAAGTACCCTAAGCTGGAAAGCGAGTTCGTGTACGGCGACTACAA
GGTGTACGACGTGCGGAAGATGATCGCCAAGAGCGAGCAGGAAATCGGCAAGGCTACCGCCAAGTACTTC
TTCTACAGCAACATCATGAACTTTTTCAAGACCGAGATTACCCTGGCCAACGGCGAGATCCGGAAGCGGC
CTCTGATCGAGACAAACGGCGAAACCGGGGAGATCGTGTGGGATAAGGGCCGGGATTTTGCCACCGTGCG
GAAAGTGCTGAGCATGCCCCAAGTGAATATCGTGAAAAAGACCGAGGTGCAGACAGGCGGCTTCAGCAAA
GAGTCTATCCTGCCCAAGAGGAACAGCGATAAGCTGATCGCCAGAAAGAAGGACTGGGACCCTAAGAAGT
ACGGCGGCTTCGACAGCCCCACCGTGGCCTATTCTGTGCTGGTGGTGGCCAAAGTGGAAAAGGGCAAGTC
CAAGAAACTGAAGAGTGTGAAAGAGCTGCTGGGGATCACCATCATGGAAAGAAGCAGCTTCGAGAAGAAT
CCCATCGACTTTCTGGAAGCCAAGGGCTACAAAGAAGTGAAAAAGGACCTGATCATCAAGCTGCCTAAGT
ACTCCCTGTTCGAGCTGGAAAACGGCCGGAAGAGAATGCTGGCCTCTGCCGGCGAACTGCAGAAGGGAAA
CGAACTGGCCCTGCCCTCCAAATATGTGAACTTCCTGTACCTGGCCAGCCACTATGAGAAGCTGAAGGGC
TCCCCCGAGGATAATGAGCAGAAACAGCTGTTTGTGGAACAGCACAAGCACTACCTGGACGAGATCATCG
AGCAGATCAGCGAGTTCTCCAAGAGAGTGATCCTGGCCGACGCTAATCTGGACAAAGTGCTGTCCGCCTA
CAACAAGCACCGGGATAAGCCCATCAGAGAGCAGGCCGAGAATATCATCCACCTGTTTACCCTGACCAAT
CTGGGAGCCCCTGCCGCCTTCAAGTACTTTGACACCACCATCGACCGGAAGAGGTACACCAGCACCAAAG
AGGTGCTGGACGCCACCCTGATCCACCAGAGCATCACCGGCCTGTACGAGACACGGATCGACCTGTCTCA
GCTGGGAGGCGACAAAAGGCCGGCGGCCACGAAAAAGGCCGGCCAGGCAAAAAAGAAAAAGGAATTCGGC
AGTGGAGAGGGCAGAGGAAGTCTGCTAACATGCGGTGACGTCGAGGAGAATCCTGGCCCAGTGAGCAAGG
GCGAGGAGCTGTTCACCGGGGTGGTGCCCATCCTGGTCGAGCTGGACGGCGACGTAAACGGCCACAAGTT
CAGCGTGTCCGGCGAGGGCGAGGGCGATGCCACCTACGGCAAGCTGACCCTGAAGTTCATCTGCACCACC
GGCAAGCTGCCCGTGCCCTGGCCCACCCTCGTGACCACCCTGACCTACGGCGTGCAGTGCTTCAGCCGCT
ACCCCGACCACATGAAGCAGCACGACTTCTTCAAGTCCGCCATGCCCGAAGGCTACGTCCAGGAGCGCAC
CATCTTCTTCAAGGACGACGGCAACTACAAGACCCGCGCCGAGGTGAAGTTCGAGGGCGACACCCTGGTG
AACCGCATCGAGCTGAAGGGCATCGACTTCAAGGAGGACGGCAACATCCTGGGGCACAAGCTGGAGTACA
ACTACAACAGCCACAACGTCTATATCATGGCCGACAAGCAGAAGAACGGCATCAAGGTGAACTTCAAGAT
CCGCCACAACATCGAGGACGGCAGCGTGCAGCTCGCCGACCACTACCAGCAGAACACCCCCATCGGCGAC
GGCCCCGTGCTGCTGCCCGACAACCACTACCTGAGCACCCAGTCCGCCCTGAGCAAAGACCCCAACGAGA
AGCGCGATCACATGGTCCTGCTGGAGTTCGTGACCGCCGCCGGGATCACTCTCGGCATGGACGAGCTGTA
CAAGGAATTCTAACTAGAGCTCGCTGATCAGCCTCGACTGTGCCTTCTAGTTGCCAGCCATCTGTTGTTT
GCCCCTCCCCCGTGCCTTCCTTGACCCTGGAAGGTGCCACTCCCACTGTCCTTTCCTAATAAAATGAGGA
AATTGCATCGCATTGTCTGAGTAGGTGTCATTCTATTCTGGGGGGTGGGGTGGGGCAGGACAGCAAGGGG
GAGGATTGGGAAGAGAATAGCAGGCATGCTGGGGAGCGGCCGCAGGAACCCCTAGTGATGGAGTTGGCCA
CTCCCTCTCTGCGCGCTCGCTCGCTCACTGAGGCCGGGCGACCAAAGGTCGCCCGACGCCCGGGCTTTGC
CCGGGCGGCCTCAGTGAGCGAGCGAGCGCGCAGCTGCCTGCAGGGGCGCCTGATGCGGTATTTTCTCCTT
ACGCATCTGTGCGGTATTTCACACCGCATA
[95 nt withheld, positions 6821-6915]
T
[46 nt withheld, positions 6917-6962]
C
[141 nt withheld, positions 6964-7104]
CCTTTGACGTTGGAGTCCACGTTCTTT
[37 nt withheld, positions 7132-7168]
ACTCTATCTCGGGCTATTCTTTTGATTTATAAGGGATTTTGCCGATTTCGGTCTATTGGTTAAAAAATGA
GCTGATTTAACAAAAATTTAACGCGAATTTTAACAAAATATTAACGTTTACAATTTTATGGTGCACTCTC
AGTACAATCTGCTCTGATGCCGCATAGTTAAGCCAGCCCCGACACCCGCCAACACCCGCTGACGCGCCCT
GACGGGCTTGTCTGCTCCCGGCATCCGCTTACAGACAAGCTGTGACCGTCTCCGGGAGCTGCATGTGTCA
GAGGTTTTCACCGTCATCACCGAAACGCGCGAGACGAAAGGGCCTCGTGATACGCCTATTTTTATAGGTT
AATGTCATGATAATAATGGTTTCTTAGACGTCAGGTGGCACTTTTCGGGGAAATGTGCGCGGAACCCCTA
TTTGTTTATTTTTCTAAATACATTCAAATATGTATCCGCTCATGAGACAATAACCCTGATAAATGCTTCA
ATAATATTGAAAAAGGAAGAGTATGAGTATTCAACATTTCCGTGTCGCCCTTATTCCCTTTTTTGCGGCA
TTTTGCCTTCCTGTTTTTGCTCACCCAGAAACGCTGGTGAAAGTAAAAGATGCTGAAGATCAGTTGGGTG
CACGAGTGGGTTACATCGAACTGGATCTCAACAGCGGTAAGATCCTTGAGAGTTTTCGCCCCGAAGAACG
TTTTCCAATGATGAGCACTTTTAAAGTTCTGCTATGTGGCGCGGTATTATCCCGTATTGACGCCGGGCAA
GAGCAACTCGGTCGCCGCATACACTATTCTCAGAATGACTTGGTTGAGTACTCACCAGTCACAGAAAAGC
ATCTTACGGATGGCATGACAGTAAGAGAATTATGCAGTGCTGCCATAACCATGAGTGATAACACTGCGGC
CAACTTACTTCTGACAACGATCGGAGGACCGAAGGAGCTAACCGCTTTTTTGCACAACATGGGGGATCAT
GTAACTCGCCTTGATCGTTGGGAACCGGAGCTGAATGAAGCCATACCAAACGACGAGCGTGACACCACGA
TGCCTGTAGCAATGGCAACAACGTTGCGCAAACTATTAACTGGCGAACTACTTACTCTAGCTTCCCGGCA
ACAATTAATAGACTGGATGGAGGCGGATAAAGTTGCAGGACCACTTCTGCGCTCGGCCCTTCCGGCTGGC
TGGTTTATTGCTGATAAATCTGGAGCCGGTGAGCGTGGAAGCCGCGGTATCATTGCAGCACTGGGGCCAG
ATGGTAAGCCCTCCCGTATCGTAGTTATCTACACGACGGGGAGTCAGGCAACTATGGATGAACGAAATAG
ACAGATCGCTGAGATAGGTGCCTCACTGATTAAGCATTGGTAACTGTCAGACCAAGTTTACTCATATATA
CTTTAGATTGATTTAAAACTTCATTTTTAATTTAAAAGGATCTAGGTGAAGATCCTTTTTGATAATCTCA
TGACCAAAATCCCTTAACGTGAGTTTTCGTTCCACTGAGCGTCAGACCCCGTAGAAAAGATCAAAGGATC
TTCTTGAGATCCTTTTTTTCTGCGCGTAATCTGCTGCTTGCAAACAAAAAAACCACCGCTACCAGCGGTG
GTTTGTTTGCCGGATCAAGAGCTACCAACTCTTTTTCCGAAGGTAACTGGCTTCAGCAGAGCGCAGATAC
CAAATACTGTTCTTCTAGTGTAGCCGTAGTTAGGCCACCACTTCAAGAACTCTGTAGCACCGCCTACATA
CCTCGCTCTGCTAATCCTGTTACCAGTGGCTGCTGCCAGTGGCGATAAGTCGTGTCTTACCGGGTTGGAC
TCAAGACGATAGTTACCGGATAAGGCGCAGCGGTCGGGCTGAACGGGGGGTTCGTGCACACAGCCCAGCT
TGGAGCGAACGACCTACACCGAACTGAGATACCTACAGCGTGAGCTATGAGAAAGCGCCACGCTTCCCGA
AGGGAGAAAGGCGGACAGGTATCCGGTAAGCGGCAGGGTCGGAACAGGAGAGCGCACGAGGGAGCTTCCA
GGGGGAAACGCCTGGTATCTTTATAGTCCTGTCGGGTTTCGCCACCTCTGACTTGAGCGTCGATTTTTGT
GATGCTCGTCAGGGGGGCGGAGCCTATGGAAAAACGCCAGCAACGCGGCCTTTTTACGGTTCCTGGCCTT
TTGCTGGCCTTTTGCTCACATGTGAGGGCCTATTTCCCATGATTCCTTCATATTTGCATATACGATACAA
GGCTGTTAGAGAGATAATTGGAATTAATTTGACTGTAAACACAAAGATATTAGTACAAAATACGTGACGT
AGAAAGTAATAATTTCTTGGGTAGTTTGCAGTTTTAAAATTATGTTTTAAAATGGACTATCATATGCTTA
CCGTAACTTGAAAGTATTTCGATTTCTTGGCTTTATATATCTTGTGGAAAGGACGAAACACCGCGAGCGC
AACCGGGTCAAGTGTTTTAGAGCTAGAAATAGCAAGTTAAAATAAGGCTAGTCCGTTATCAACTTGAAAA
AGTGGCACCGAGTCGGTGCTTTTTTGTTTTAGAGCTAGAAATAGCAAGTTAAAATAAGGCTAGTCCGTTT
TTAGCGCGTGCGCCAATTCTGCAGACAAATGGCTCTAGAGGTACCAGTAATTCATACAAAAGGACTCG
